>Addgene plasmid #132120 | pDONR221_SLC35G4 | addgene full sequence | sequence record 263867 | Addgene NGS Result
CTTTCCTGCGTTATCCCCTGATTCTGTGGATAACCGTATTACCGCCTTTGAGTGAGCTGATACCGCTCGC
CGCAGCCGAACGACCGAGCGCAGCGAGTCAGTGAGCGAGGAAGCGGAAGAGCGCCCAATACGCAAACCGC
CTCTCCCCGCGCGTTGGCCGATTCATTAATGCAGCTGGCACGACAGGTTTCCCGACTGGAAAGCGGGCAG
TGAGCGCAACGCAATTAATACGCGTACCGCTAGCCAGGAAGAGTTTGTAGAAACGCAAAAAGGCCATCCG
TCAGGATGGCCTTCTGCTTAGTTTGATGCCTGGCAGTTTATGGCGGGCGTCCTGCCCGCCACCCTCCGGG
CCGTTGCTTCACAACGTTCAAATCCGCTCCCGGCGGATTTGTCCTACTCAGGAGAGCGTTCACCGACAAA
CAACAGATAAAACGAAAGGCCCAGTCTTCCGACTGAGCCTTTCGTTTTATTTGATGCCTGGCAGTTCCCT
ACTCTCGCGTTAACGCTAGCATGGATGTTTTCCCAGTCACGACGTTGTAAAACGACGGCCAGTCTTAAGC
TCGGGCCCCAAATAATGATTTTATTTTGACTGATAGTGACCTGTTCGTTGCAACACATTGATGAGCAATG
CTTTTTTATAATGCCAACTTTGTACAAAAAAGCAGGCTCCACCATGGCCGGCTCCCACCCTTACTTCAAC
CTGCCAGACTCTACCCACCCATCCCCACCTTCTACACCACCCAGCCTGCACTGGCACCAGAGGTGTCAGC
CTTCCGATGCAACCAACGGACTGCTGGTGGCCCTGCTGGGAGGAGGACTGCCTGCAGGATTCGTGGGACC
ACTGAGCAGGATGGCCTATCAGGCCAGCAATCTGCCATCCCTGGAGCTGGTCATCTGCCGGTGTCTGTTT
CACCTGCCCATCGCCCTGCTGCTGAAGCTGAGAGGCGACCCTCTGCTGGGACCTCCAGATATCCGGGGCA
GAACATGCTTCTGTGCCCTGCTGAACGTGCTGAATATCGGCTGTGCATACTCCGCCGTGCAGGTGGTGCC
AACCGGAAATGCAGCAACAGTGCGGAAGCACAGCTCCACCGTGTGCTCTGCCATCCTGACCCTGTGCCTG
GAGTCTCAGGTGCTGAGCGGCTATGACTGGTGCGGACTGCTGGGATCTATCCTGGGACTGATCATCATCG
TGGGACCTGGACTGTGGACCCTGCAGGAGGGCACCACAGGCGTGTACACAGGCCTGGGCTATGTGCAGGC
CTTTCTGGGAGGACTGGCCCTGTCCCTGGGACTGCTGGTGTACCGGTCCCTGCACTTCCCATCTTGTCTG
CCCACCGTGGCCTTTCTGTCTGGACTGGTGGGACTGCTGGGAAGCGTGCCAGGACTGTTCGTGCTGCAGA
GCCCCGTGCTGCCTTCCGACCTGCTGTCTTGGAGCTGCGTGGGAGCAGTGGGAATCCTGACCCTGGTGAG
CTTTACATGCGTGGGATACGCAGTGACCAAGGCACACCCAGCCCTGGTGTGCGCCGTGCTGCACTCCGAG
GTGGTCATGGCCCTGATCCTGCAGTACTTCATGCTGCACGAGACAGTGGCCCCCTCTGATATCATGGGAG
CAGGAGTGGTGCTGGGAAGCATCGCCATCATCACCGCCAGGAACCTGATCTGCGAGCGCACAGGCAAGGT
GGAGGAGGACCCAGCTTTCTTGTACAAAGTTGGCATTATAAGAAAGCATTGCTTATCAATTTGTTGCAAC
GAACAGGTCACTATCAGTCAAAATAAAATCATTATTTGCCATCCAGCTGATATCCCCTATAGTGAGTCGT
ATTACATGGTCATAGCTGTTTCCTGGCAGCTCTGGCCCGTGTCTCAAAATCTCTGATGTTACATTGCACA
AGATAAAAATATATCATCATGAACAATAAAACTGTCTGCTTACATAAACAGTAATACAAGGGGTGTTATG
AGCCATATTCAACGGGAAACGTCGAGGCCGCGATTAAATTCCAACATGGATGCTGATTTATATGGGTATA
AATGGGCTCGCGATAATGTCGGGCAATCAGGTGCGACAATCTATCGCTTGTATGGGAAGCCCGATGCGCC
AGAGTTGTTTCTGAAACATGGCAAAGGTAGCGTTGCCAATGATGTTACAGATGAGATGGTCAGACTAAAC
TGGCTGACGGAATTTATGCCTCTTCCGACCATCAAGCATTTTATCCGTACTCCTGATGATGCATGGTTAC
TCACCACTGCGATCCCCGGAAAAACAGCATTCCAGGTATTAGAAGAATATCCTGATTCAGGTGAAAATAT
TGTTGATGCGCTGGCAGTGTTCCTGCGCCGGTTGCATTCGATTCCTGTTTGTAATTGTCCTTTTAACAGC
GATCGCGTATTTCGTCTCGCTCAGGCGCAATCACGAATGAATAACGGTTTGGTTGATGCGAGTGATTTTG
ATGACGAGCGTAATGGCTGGCCTGTTGAACAAGTCTGGAAAGAAATGCATAAACTTTTGCCATTCTCACC
GGATTCAGTCGTCACTCATGGTGATTTCTCACTTGATAACCTTATTTTTGACGAGGGGAAATTAATAGGT
TGTATTGATGTTGGACGAGTCGGAATCGCAGACCGATACCAGGATCTTGCCATCCTATGGAACTGCCTCG
GTGAGTTTTCTCCTTCATTACAGAAACGGCTTTTTCAAAAATATGGTATTGATAATCCTGATATGAATAA
ATTGCAGTTTCATTTGATGCTCGATGAGTTTTTCTAATCAGAATTGGTTAATTGGTTGTAACACTGGCAG
AGCATTACGCTGACTTGACGGGACGGCGCAAGCTCATGACCAAAATCCCTTAACGTGAGTTACGCGTCGT
TCCACTGAGCGTCAGACCCCGTAGAAAAGATCAAAGGATCTTCTTGAGATCCTTTTTTTCTGCGCGTAAT
CTGCTGCTTGCAAACAAAAAAACCACCGCTACCAGCGGTGGTTTGTTTGCCGGATCAAGAGCTACCAACT
CTTTTTCCGAAGGTAACTGGCTTCAGCAGAGCGCAGATACCAAATACTGTTCTTCTAGTGTAGCCGTAGT
TAGGCCACCACTTCAAGAACTCTGTAGCACCGCCTACATACCTCGCTCTGCTAATCCTGTTACCAGTGGC
TGCTGCCAGTGGCGATAAGTCGTGTCTTACCGGGTTGGACTCAAGACGATAGTTACCGGATAAGGCGCAG
CGGTCGGGCTGAACGGGGGGTTCGTGCACACAGCCCAGCTTGGAGCGAACGACCTACACCGAACTGAGAT
ACCTACAGCGTGAGCTATGAGAAAGCGCCACGCTTCCCGAAGGGAGAAAGGCGGACAGGTATCCGGTAAG
CGGCAGGGTCGGAACAGGAGAGCGCACGAGGGAGCTTCCAGGGGGAAACGCCTGGTATCTTTATAGTCCT
GTCGGGTTTCGCCACCTCTGACTTGAGCGTCGATTTTTGTGATGCTCGTCAGGGGGGCGGAGCCTATGGA
AAAACGCCAGCAACGCGGCCTTTTTACGGTTCCTGGCCTTTTGCTGGCCTTTTGCTCACATGTT
Features (pLannotate 1.2.2; 10 found; start..end, strand, type, name):
    121..213     +  CDS            lacI (fragment): lac repressor; lacI; The lac repressor binds to the lac operator to inhibit transcription in E. coli. This inhibition can be relieved by adding lactose or isopropyl-β-D-thiogalactopyranoside (IPTG).
    268..295     -  terminator     rrnB T2 terminator: transcription terminator T2 from the E. coli rrnB gene
    427..470     +  terminator     rrnB T1 terminator: Escherichia coli rrnB; transcription terminator T1 from the E. coli rrnB gene
    517..553     -  CDS            lacZα (fragment): LacZα fragment of β-galactosidase; lacZ fragment
    569..668     +  protein_bind   attL1: mutant version of attL; recombination site for the Gateway® LR reaction LR Clonase™
    674..1687    +  CDS            SLC35G5: S35G5_HUMAN - Also known as AMAC, AMAC1L2. Experimental evidence at protein level: Swiss-Prot protein existence level 1. From Homo sapiens (Human).
   1689..1788    -  protein_bind   attL2: mutant version of attL; recombination site for the Gateway® LR reaction LR Clonase™
   1806..1824    -  promoter       T7 promoter: promoter for bacteriophage T7 RNA polymerase
   1958..2767    +  CDS            KanR: aminoglycoside phosphotransferase; aph(3')-Ia; confers resistance to kanamycin in bacteria or G418 (Geneticin®) in eukaryotes
   2914..3502    +  rep_origin     ori: high-copy-number ColE1/pMB1/pBR322/pUC origin of replication
