[The description below was written by a language model from this plasmid's Addgene catalogue record and pLannotate feature annotations shown in this document.]
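Description:
pDONR221_SLC35G4 is a Gateway entry clone built on the pDONR221 backbone, carrying a codon-optimized open reading frame for human SLC35G4 (also known as AMAC1L1 or SLC35G4P), a member of the solute carrier family 35. It was deposited as part of a large consortium collection of SLC transporter clones. The plasmid is about 3.6 kb and is propagated in E. coli at high copy from a ColE1/pUC-type origin, with selection by a kanamycin resistance gene (aminoglycoside phosphotransferase).

The 1,014 bp insert lies between attL1 and attL2, the recombination sites produced when an ORF is captured in a donor vector. These sites allow directional transfer of the ORF by an LR Clonase reaction into any attR-containing destination vector. Upstream of the cassette, the rrnB T1 and T2 terminators insulate the insert from read-through transcription originating in the backbone. The short lacI and lacZα fragments are backbone remnants. A T7 promoter sits just beyond attL2, facing back toward the insert. Although the catalogue lists the vector type as mammalian expression, the feature table shows no eukaryotic promoter or polyadenylation signal, so the clone is a shuttle intermediate rather than an expression construct in its own right. Promoter, tags and selection for expression come from the chosen destination vector.

The automated annotation labels the ORF as SLC35G5 rather than SLC35G4. This probably reflects close similarity between these paralogues in the annotation database, since the annotated length matches the stated insert size exactly. The record does not say whether the ORF retains a stop codon. The intended use is subcloning the transporter into custom expression vectors for functional studies.
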