Addgene plasmid #132120: pDONR221_SLC35G4
Purpose: Gateway entry clone with codon-optimized ORF sequence for subcloning into custom expression vectors
Depositing lab: RESOLUTE Consortium & Giulio Superti-Furga. Depositing organization: CeMM Research Center for Molecular Medicine. Publication: The RESOLUTE consortium: unlocking SLC transporters for drug discovery. Superti-Furga G, Lackner D, Wiedmer T, Ingles-Prieto A, Barbosa B, Girardi E, Goldmann U, Gurtl B, Klavins K, Klimek C, Lindinger S, Lineiro-Retes E, Muller AC, Onstein S, Redinger G, Reil D, Sedlyarov V, Wolf G, Crawford M, Everley R, ... Steppan CM. Nat Rev Drug Discov. 2020 Jul;19(7):429-430. doi: 10.1038/d41573-020-00056-6. PubMed 32265506.
Backbone
  Vector backbone: pDONR221
  Backbone manufacturer: Thermo Fisher Scientific
  Backbone size w/o insert (bp): 2550
  Vector type: Mammalian Expression
Growth in bacteria
  Bacterial resistance: Kanamycin, 50 μg/mL
  Growth temperature: 37°C
  Growth strain: Stbl3
  Copy number: High Copy
Gene/Insert
  Gene/Insert name: SLC35G4 (alt name: AMAC1L1, SLC35G4P)
  Species: H. sapiens (human)
  Insert size (bp): 1014
  Entrez Gene: SLC35G4 (a.k.a. AMAC1L1, SLC35G4P)
  Cloning method: Gateway Cloning
  Sequencing primers: 5′ M13-fwd; 3′ M13-rev
Terms and licenses: Academic/Nonprofit Terms; Industry Terms
Depositor comments: For more information on the full Resolute plasmid collection, please see www.addgene.org/depositor-collections/re-solute/. Please provide your feedback on this plasmid to the RESOLUTE consortium by filling out their RESOLUTE repository feedback form: https://forms.office.com/Pages/ResponsePage.aspx?id=0e05yklzmkS7rjFGQL4N7z4feCLQvEJAmVcOCM_u885UN1JJRko0Ukg4TVQwNTZLOUxPQVJWT1NHUCQlQCN0PWcu
How to cite: pDONR221_SLC35G4 was a gift from RESOLUTE Consortium & Giulio Superti-Furga (Addgene plasmid # 132120 ; http://n2t.net/addgene:132120 ; RRID:Addgene_132120)
