>Addgene plasmid #132120 | pDONR221_SLC35G4 | depositor partial sequence | sequence record 253640 | Codon-optimized ORF of SLC35G4
ATGGCCGGCTCCCACCCTTACTTCAACCTGCCAGACTCTACCCACCCATCCCCACCTTCTACACCACCCA
GCCTGCACTGGCACCAGAGGTGTCAGCCTTCCGATGCAACCAACGGACTGCTGGTGGCCCTGCTGGGAGG
AGGACTGCCTGCAGGATTCGTGGGACCACTGAGCAGGATGGCCTATCAGGCCAGCAATCTGCCATCCCTG
GAGCTGGTCATCTGCCGGTGTCTGTTTCACCTGCCCATCGCCCTGCTGCTGAAGCTGAGAGGCGACCCTC
TGCTGGGACCTCCAGATATCCGGGGCAGAACATGCTTCTGTGCCCTGCTGAACGTGCTGAATATCGGCTG
TGCATACTCCGCCGTGCAGGTGGTGCCAACCGGAAATGCAGCAACAGTGCGGAAGCACAGCTCCACCGTG
TGCTCTGCCATCCTGACCCTGTGCCTGGAGTCTCAGGTGCTGAGCGGCTATGACTGGTGCGGACTGCTGG
GATCTATCCTGGGACTGATCATCATCGTGGGACCTGGACTGTGGACCCTGCAGGAGGGCACCACAGGCGT
GTACACAGGCCTGGGCTATGTGCAGGCCTTTCTGGGAGGACTGGCCCTGTCCCTGGGACTGCTGGTGTAC
CGGTCCCTGCACTTCCCATCTTGTCTGCCCACCGTGGCCTTTCTGTCTGGACTGGTGGGACTGCTGGGAA
GCGTGCCAGGACTGTTCGTGCTGCAGAGCCCCGTGCTGCCTTCCGACCTGCTGTCTTGGAGCTGCGTGGG
AGCAGTGGGAATCCTGACCCTGGTGAGCTTTACATGCGTGGGATACGCAGTGACCAAGGCACACCCAGCC
CTGGTGTGCGCCGTGCTGCACTCCGAGGTGGTCATGGCCCTGATCCTGCAGTACTTCATGCTGCACGAGA
CAGTGGCCCCCTCTGATATCATGGGAGCAGGAGTGGTGCTGGGAAGCATCGCCATCATCACCGCCAGGAA
CCTGATCTGCGAGCGCACAGGCAAGGTGGAGGAG
